Addgene plasmid #86116: pTlpA39-Wasabi
Purpose: mWasabi reporter gene gated by TlpA39
Depositing lab: Mikhail Shapiro. Depositing organization: California Institute of Technology. Publication: Tunable thermal bioswitches for in vivo control of microbial therapeutics. Piraner DI, Abedi MH, Moser BA, Lee-Gosselin A, Shapiro MG. Nat Chem Biol. 2017 Jan;13(1):75-80. doi: 10.1038/nchembio.2233. Epub 2016 Nov 14. PubMed 27842069.
Backbone
  Vector backbone: pETDuet-1
  Backbone manufacturer: Novagen
  Modifications to backbone: Replaced T7 Promoter #1 with TlpA Promoter. Replaced T7 Promoter #2 with LacI Promoter.
  Vector type: Bacterial Expression
Growth in bacteria
  Bacterial resistance: Ampicillin, 100 μg/mL
  Growth temperature: 37°C
  Growth strain: DH5alpha
  Copy number: High Copy
Gene/Insert 1
  Gene/Insert name: TlpA39
  Species: S. Typhimurium
  Insert size (bp): 1116
  Mutation: D341A, D135V, A217V, L236F
  GenBank ID: M88208.1
  Promoter: pTlpA, LacI
  Cloning method: Restriction Enzyme; 5′ cloning site NdeI (not destroyed); 3′ cloning site KpnI (not destroyed)
  Sequencing primers: 5′ gcttgcggccgcataa; 3′ CTAGTTATTGCTCAGCGGTG
Gene/Insert 2
  Gene/Insert name: mWasabi
  Species: Synthetic
  Insert size (bp): 756
  GenBank ID: EU024648.1
  Promoter: pTlpA
  Tag / fusion protein: 6xHis (N terminal on insert)
  Cloning method: Restriction Enzyme; 5′ cloning site BamHI (not destroyed); 3′ cloning site HindIII (not destroyed)
  Sequencing primers: 5′ ATGCGTCCGGCGTAGA; 3′ ttatgcggccgcaagc
Resource information
  A portion of this plasmid was derived from a plasmid made by: Dr. B. Brett Finlay at the University of British Columbia.
Terms and licenses: Academic/Nonprofit Terms; Industry Terms: Not Available to Industry
How to cite: pTlpA39-Wasabi was a gift from Mikhail Shapiro (Addgene plasmid # 86116 ; http://n2t.net/addgene:86116 ; RRID:Addgene_86116)
