[The description below was written by a language model from this plasmid's Addgene catalogue record and pLannotate feature annotations shown in this document.]
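Description:
pTlpA39-Wasabi is a bacterial expression plasmid built on the Novagen pETDuet-1 backbone that acts as a temperature-gated fluorescent reporter. It is propagated in E. coli under ampicillin selection (AmpR/β-lactamase with its own promoter). The feature table shows a ColE1/pBR322-type origin along with bom and rop; the catalogue lists the plasmid as high copy, although rop is normally associated with reduced copy number. Also retained from the parent vector are an f1 origin, the lacI gene with its promoter, short tetracycline-resistance remnants, and downstream S-Tag and T7 terminator sequences.

Both T7 promoters of the Duet vector have been replaced. The first position now carries the TlpA promoter, which drives an N-terminally 6xHis-tagged mWasabi, a green fluorescent protein, from a T7 gene 10 ribosome binding site. The second position carries a lacI promoter, annotated just downstream of mWasabi, which drives TlpA39. TlpA39 is a variant of the Salmonella Typhimurium TlpA repressor with the substitutions D341A, D135V, A217V and L236F. The TlpA39 coding sequence was not recognised by the automated annotation, but it presumably occupies the unannotated stretch between that lacI promoter and the S-Tag fragment. The record also lists pTlpA as a promoter for TlpA39, which may reflect readthrough from the upstream cassette.

TlpA is a temperature-sensing transcriptional repressor that binds its own promoter at lower temperatures and releases it on heating. mWasabi fluorescence therefore reports thermal de-repression. The variant name suggests a shifted activation threshold, although the record does not give the switching temperature. According to the record, the construct belongs to a set of tunable thermal bioswitches developed for in vivo control of microbial therapeutics.
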