Features (pLannotate 1.2.2; 18 found; start..end, strand, type, name):
      1..708     +  CDS            mWasabi: mWasabi is a basic (constitutively fluorescent) green fluorescent protein published in 2008, derived from Clavularia sp.. It has high acid sensitivity.
    768..845     +  promoter       lacI promoter: lacI
   2001..2042    +  CDS            S-Tag (fragment): affinity and epitope tag derived from pancreatic ribonuclease A
   2072..2089    +  CDS            SET1 (fragment): solubility-enhancement tag derived from T7 phage gene 10B
   2097..2144    +  terminator     T7 terminator: transcription terminator for bacteriophage T7 RNA polymerase
   2181..2636    +  rep_origin     f1 ori (sequence partly withheld): f1 bacteriophage origin of replication; arrow indicates direction of (+) strand synthesis
   2751..3611    -  CDS            AmpR: β-lactamase; bla; confers resistance to ampicillin, carbenicillin, and related antibiotics
   3612..3704    -  promoter       AmpR promoter: bla
   3785..4373    +  rep_origin     ori: high-copy-number ColE1/pMB1/pBR322/pUC origin of replication
   4559..4698    -  misc_feature   bom: basis of mobility region from pBR322
   4800..4991    -  CDS            rop: Rop protein, which maintains plasmids at low copy number; rop
   5008..5388    +  CDS            YPB1_ECOLX: Protein predicted: Swiss-Prot protein existence level 4. From Escherichia coli.
   5450..5514    -  CDS            TcR (fragment): tetracycline efflux protein; tet; confers resistance to tetracycline
   5529..5550    -  protein_bind   CAP binding site: CAP binding activates transcription in the presence of cAMP. E. coli catabolite activator protein
   5563..6645    -  CDS            lacI: lac repressor; lacI; The lac repressor binds to the lac operator to inhibit transcription in E. coli. This inhibition can be relieved by adding lactose or isopropyl-β-D-thiogalactopyranoside (IPTG).
   6646..6723    -  promoter       lacI promoter: lacI
   6731..7010    -  CDS            TcR (fragment): tetracycline efflux protein; tet; confers resistance to tetracycline
   7102..7124    +  RBS            RBS: efficient ribosome binding site from bacteriophage T7 gene 10 (Olins and Rangwala, 1989)
>Addgene plasmid #86116 | pTlpA39-Wasabi | addgene full sequence | sequence record 323558 | Addgene NGS Result
ATGGTGAGCAAGGGCGAGGAGACCACAATGGGCGTAATCAAGCCCGACATGAAGATCAAGCTGAAGATGG
AGGGCAACGTGAATGGCCACGCCTTCGTGATCGAGGGCGAGGGCGAGGGCAAGCCCTACGACGGCACCAA
CACCATCAACCTGGAGGTGAAGGAGGGAGCCCCCCTGCCCTTCTCCTACGACATTCTGACCACCGCGTTC
AGTTACGGCAACAGGGCCTTCACCAAGTACCCCGACGACATCCCCAACTACTTCAAGCAGTCCTTCCCCG
AGGGCTACTCTTGGGAGCGCACCATGACCTTCGAGGACAAGGGCATCGTGAAGGTGAAGTCCGACATCTC
CATGGAGGAGGACTCCTTCATCTACGAGATACACCTCAAGGGCGAGAACTTCCCCCCCAACGGCCCCGTG
ATGCAGAAGGAGACCACCGGCTGGGACGCCTCCACCGAGAGGATGTACGTGCGCGACGGCGTGCTGAAGG
GCGACGTCAAGATGAAGCTGCTGCTGGAGGGCGGCGGCCACCACCGCGTTGACTTCAAGACCATCTACAG
GGCCAAGAAGGCGGTGAAGCTGCCCGACTATCACTTTGTGGACCACCGCATCGAGATCCTGAACCACGAC
AAGGACTACAACAAGGTGACCGTTTACGAGATCGCCGTGGCCCGCAACTCCACCGACGGCATGGACGAGC
TGTACAAGGGCTGAAAGCTTGCGGCCGCATAATGCTTAAGTCGAACAGAAAGTAATCGTATGAGCTCGAC
ACCATCGAATGGCGCAAAACCTTTCGCGGTATGGCATGATAGCGCCCGGAAGAGAGTCAATTCAGGGTGG
TGAATGTATAAGAAGGAGATATACATATGCGTCCGGCGACATACGAACCAGAACAGATTATTGAAGCAGG
GCTGGCCCTGCAGGCTGAAGGACGGAATATCACCGGGTTCGCACTACGTAACCAGGTGGGTGGCGGCAAT
CCGACACGTCTCCGCCAGATATGGGACGAATACCAGGCTTCACAGAGCACGGTCGTCACTGAACCCGTTG
CCGAGCTGCCAGTGGAAGTGGCTGAAGAAGTGAAGGCCGTCTCCGCCGCGCTGTCCGAACGCATCACCCA
GCTGGCGACAGAACTGAATGACAAGGCGGTCCGGGCTGCAGAACGCCGGGTTGCGGAAGTCACGCGTGCT
GCCGGTGAACAGACCGCACAGGCAGAGCGGGAGCTGGCCGACGCCGCGCAGACAGTCGACGACCTGGAAG
AAAAACTGGTTGAACTGCAGGACAGATATGACAGTTTGACGCTGGCGCTGGAGTCAGAACGTTCACTGCG
TCAGCAGCATGATGTGGAGATGGCCCAGCTGAAAGAGCGTCTTGCGGCCGCTGAAGAGAATACCCGTCAG
CGAGAGGAACGGTATCAGGAGCAGAAGACAGTGCTGCAGGATGCGCTTAATGCGGAGCAGGCACAGCACA
AAAACACGCGGGAAGACCTGCAGAAACGACTGGAGCAAATTTCTGTCGAAGCTAATGCGCGTACAGAAGA
ACTGAAGTCTGAACGCGATAAAGTCAATACTTTCCTTACCCGCCTTGAATCGCAGGAAAATGCGCTGGCC
TCAGAACGTCAGCAGCATCTGGCCACCCGCGAAACGCTGCAGCAACGCCTCGAGCAGGCCATCGCTGACA
CGCAGGCGCGCGCCGGTGAGATTGCACTTGAACGTGACAGAGTCAGCAGCCTCACCGCAAGGCTGGAATC
GCAGGAAAAGGCCTCCTCGGAGCAACTGGTGCGTATGGGCAGTGAAATAGCCAGTCTGACAGAGCGTTGC
ACACAGCTGGAAAACCAGCGTGATGATGCCCGTCTGGAGACGATGGGGGAGAAAGAAACGGTCGCGGCAC
TGCGTGGTGAGGCTGAAGCCCTGAAGCGTCAGAACCAGTCACTGATGGCGGCGCTTTCAGGCAATAAACA
GACCGGTGGCCAGAATGCGTGAGGTACCCTCGAGTCTGGTAAAGAAACCGCTGCTGCGAAATTTGAACGC
CAGCACATGGACTCGTCTACTAGCGCAGCTTAATTAACCTAGGCTGCTGCCACCGCTGAGCAATAACTAG
CATAACCCCTTGGGGCCTCTAAACGGGTCTTGAGGGGTTTTTTGCTGAAAGGAGGAACTATATCCGGATT
GGCGAATGGG
[124 nt withheld, positions 2181-2304]
C
[91 nt withheld, positions 2306-2396]
A
[49 nt withheld, positions 2398-2446]
CCTTTGACGTTGGAGTCCACGTTCTTT
[37 nt withheld, positions 2474-2510]
ACCCTATCTCGGTCTATTCTTTTGATTTATAAGGGATTTTGCCGATTTCGGCCTATTGGTTAAAAAATGA
GCTGATTTAACAAAAATTTAACGCGAATTTTAACAAAATATTAACGTTTACAATTTCTGGCGGCACGATG
GCATGAGATTATCAAAAAGGATCTTCACCTAGATCCTTTTAAATTAAAAATGAAGTTTTAAATCAATCTA
AAGTATATATGAGTAAACTTGGTCTGACAGTTACCAATGCTTAATCAGTGAGGCACCTATCTCAGCGATC
TGTCTATTTCGTTCATCCATAGTTGCCTGACTCCCCGTCGTGTAGATAACTACGATACGGGAGGGCTTAC
CATCTGGCCCCAGTGCTGCAATGATACCGCGAGACCCACGCTCACCGGCTCCAGATTTATCAGCAATAAA
CCAGCCAGCCGGAAGGGCCGAGCGCAGAAGTGGTCCTGCAACTTTATCCGCCTCCATCCAGTCTATTAAT
TGTTGCCGGGAAGCTAGAGTAAGTAGTTCGCCAGTTAATAGTTTGCGCAACGTTGTTGCCATTGCTACAG
GCATCGTGGTGTCACGCTCGTCGTTTGGTATGGCTTCATTCAGCTCCGGTTCCCAACGATCAAGGCGAGT
TACATGATCCCCCATGTTGTGCAAAAAAGCGGTTAGCTCCTTCGGTCCTCCGATCGTTGTCAGAAGTAAG
TTGGCCGCAGTGTTATCACTCATGGTTATGGCAGCACTGCATAATTCTCTTACTGTCATGCCATCCGTAA
GATGCTTTTCTGTGACTGGTGAGTACTCAACCAAGTCATTCTGAGAATAGTGTATGCGGCGACCGAGTTG
CTCTTGCCCGGCGTCAATACGGGATAATACCGCGCCACATAGCAGAACTTTAAAAGTGCTCATCATTGGA
AAACGTTCTTCGGGGCGAAAACTCTCAAGGATCTTACCGCTGTTGAGATCCAGTTCGATGTAACCCACTC
GTGCACCCAACTGATCTTCAGCATCTTTTACTTTCACCAGCGTTTCTGGGTGAGCAAAAACAGGAAGGCA
AAATGCCGCAAAAAAGGGAATAAGGGCGACACGGAAATGTTGAATACTCATACTCTTCCTTTTTCAATCA
TGATTGAAGCATTTATCAGGGTTATTGTCTCATGAGCGGATACATATTTGAATGTATTTAGAAAAATAAA
CAAATAGGTCATGACCAAAATCCCTTAACGTGAGTTTTCGTTCCACTGAGCGTCAGACCCCGTAGAAAAG
ATCAAAGGATCTTCTTGAGATCCTTTTTTTCTGCGCGTAATCTGCTGCTTGCAAACAAAAAAACCACCGC
TACCAGCGGTGGTTTGTTTGCCGGATCAAGAGCTACCAACTCTTTTTCCGAAGGTAACTGGCTTCAGCAG
AGCGCAGATACCAAATACTGTCCTTCTAGTGTAGCCGTAGTTAGGCCACCACTTCAAGAACTCTGTAGCA
CCGCCTACATACCTCGCTCTGCTAATCCTGTTACCAGTGGCTGCTGCCAGTGGCGATAAGTCGTGTCTTA
CCGGGTTGGACTCAAGACGATAGTTACCGGATAAGGCGCAGCGGTCGGGCTGAACGGGGGGTTCGTGCAC
ACAGCCCAGCTTGGAGCGAACGACCTACACCGAACTGAGATACCTACAGCGTGAGCTATGAGAAAGCGCC
ACGCTTCCCGAAGGGAGAAAGGCGGACAGGTATCCGGTAAGCGGCAGGGTCGGAACAGGAGAGCGCACGA
GGGAGCTTCCAGGGGGAAACGCCTGGTATCTTTATAGTCCTGTCGGGTTTCGCCACCTCTGACTTGAGCG
TCGATTTTTGTGATGCTCGTCAGGGGGGCGGAGCCTATGGAAAAACGCCAGCAACGCGGCCTTTTTACGG
TTCCTGGCCTTTTGCTGGCCTTTTGCTCACATGTTCTTTCCTGCGTTATCCCCTGATTCTGTGGATAACC
GTATTACCGCCTTTGAGTGAGCTGATACCGCTCGCCGCAGCCGAACGACCGAGCGCAGCGAGTCAGTGAG
CGAGGAAGCGGAAGAGCGCCTGATGCGGTATTTTCTCCTTACGCATCTGTGCGGTATTTCACACCGCAAT
GGTGCACTCTCAGTACAATCTGCTCTGATGCCGCATAGTTAAGCCAGTATACACTCCGCTATCGCTACGT
GACTGGGTCATGGCTGCGCCCCGACACCCGCCAACACCCGCTGACGCGCCCTGACGGGCTTGTCTGCTCC
CGGCATCCGCTTACAGACAAGCTGTGACCGTCTCCGGGAGCTGCATGTGTCAGAGGTTTTCACCGTCATC
ACCGAAACGCGCGAGGCAGCTGCGGTAAAGCTCATCAGCGTGGTCGTGAAGCGATTCACAGATGTCTGCC
TGTTCATCCGCGTCCAGCTCGTTGAGTTTCTCCAGAAGCGTTAATGTCTGGCTTCTGATAAAGCGGGCCA
TGTTAAGGGCGGTTTTTTCCTGTTTGGTCACTGATGCCTCCGTGTAAGGGGGATTTCTGTTCATGGGGGT
AATGATACCGATGAAACGAGAGAGGATGCTCACGATACGGGTTACTGATGATGAACATGCCCGGTTACTG
GAACGTTGTGAGGGTAAACAACTGGCGGTATGGATGCGGCGGGACCAGAGAAAAATCACTCAGGGTCAAT
GCCAGCGCTTCGTTAATACAGATGTAGGTGTTCCACAGGGTAGCCAGCAGCATCCTGCGATGCAGATCCG
GAACATAATGGTGCAGGGCGCTGACTTCCGCGTTTCCAGACTTTACGAAACACGGAAACCGAAGACCATT
CATGTTGTTGCTCAGGTCGCAGACGTTTTGCAGCAGCAGTCGCTTCACGTTCGCTCGCGTATCGGTGATT
CATTCTGCTAACCAGTAAGGCAACCCCGCCAGCCTAGCCGGGTCCTCAACGACAGGAGCACGATCATGCT
AGTCATGCCCCGCGCCCACCGGAAGGAGCTGACTGGGTTGAAGGCTCTCAAGGGCATCGGTCGAGATCCC
GGTGCCTAATGAGTGAGCTAACTTACATTAATTGCGTTGCGCTCACTGCCCGCTTTCCAGTCGGGAAACC
TGTCGTGCCAGCTGCATTAATGAATCGGCCAACGCGCGGGGAGAGGCGGTTTGCGTATTGGGCGCCAGGG
TGGTTTTTCTTTTCACCAGTGAGACGGGCAACAGCTGATTGCCCTTCACCGCCTGGCCCTGAGAGAGTTG
CAGCAAGCGGTCCACGCTGGTTTGCCCCAGCAGGCGAAAATCCTGTTTGATGGTGGTTAACGGCGGGATA
TAACATGAGCTGTCTTCGGTATCGTCGTATCCCACTACCGAGATGTCCGCACCAACGCGCAGCCCGGACT
CGGTAATGGCGCGCATTGCGCCCAGCGCCATCTGATCGTTGGCAACCAGCATCGCAGTGGGAACGATGCC
CTCATTCAGCATTTGCATGGTTTGTTGAAAACCGGACATGGCACTCCAGTCGCCTTCCCGTTCCGCTATC
GGCTGAATTTGATTGCGAGTGAGATATTTATGCCAACCAGCCAGACGCAGACGCGCCGAGACAGAACTTA
ATGGGCCCGCTAACAGCGCGATTTGCTGGTGACCCAATGCGACCAGATGCTCCACGCCCAGTCGCGTACC
GTCTTCATGGGAGAAAATAATACTGTTGATGGGTGTCTGGTCAGAGACATCAAGAAATAACGCCGGAACA
TTAGTGCAGGCAGCTTCCACAGCAATGGCATCCTGGTCATCCAGCGGATAGTTAATGATCAGCCCACTGA
CGCGTTGCGCGAGAAGATTGTGCACCGCCGCTTTACAGGCTTCGACGCCGCTTCGTTCTACCATCGACAC
CACCACGCTGGCACCCAGTTGATCGGCGCGAGATTTAATCGCCGCGACAATTTGCGACGGCGCGTGCAGG
GCCAGACTGGAGGTGGCAACGCCAATCAGCAACGACTGTTTGCCCGCCAGTTGTTGTGCCACGCGGTTGG
GAATGTAATTCAGCTCCGCCATCGCCGCTTCCACTTTTTCCCGCGTTTTCGCAGAAACGTGGCTGGCCTG
GTTCACCACGCGGGAAACGGTCTGATAAGAGACACCGGCATACTCTGCGACATCGTATAACGTTACTGGT
TTCACATTCACCACCCTGAATTGACTCTCTTCCGGGCGCTATCATGCCATACCGCGAAAGGTTTTGCGCC
ATTCGATGGTGTCCGGGATCTCGACGCTCTCCCTTATGCGACTCCTGCATTAGGAAGCAGCCCAGTAGTA
GGTTGAGGCCGTTGAGCACCGCCGCCGCAAGGAATGGTGCATGCAAGGAGATGGCGCCCAACAGTCCCCC
GGCCACGGGGCCTGCCACCATACCCACGCCGAAACAAGCGCTCATGAGCCCGAAGTGGCGAGCCCGATCT
TCCCCATCGGTGATGTCGGCGATATAGGCGCCAGCAACCGCACCTGTGGCGCCGGTGATGCCGGCCACGA
TGCGTCCGGCGTAGAGGATCGAGATCGATCTCGATCCCGCGAAATTTTAATTTGTTTGTTAGTTAGTTTA
TTTGTTGGTTTGTTTGTGTTATAATATCCTCTAGAAATAATTTTGTTTAACTTTAAGAAGGAGATATACC
ATGGGCAGCAGCCATCACCATCATCACCACAGCCAGGATCCA
